Addgene plasmid #127373: pR26-CMVconst
Purpose: (Empty Backbone) Allows for constitutive gene expression from the murine ROSA26 safe harbor locus upon CRISPR/Cas9-mediated genomic insertion and stable selection.
Depositing lab: Lance Miller. Depositing organization: Wake Forest University Health Sciences. Publication: Transcriptomic Features of T Cell-Barren Tumors Are Conserved Across Diverse Tumor Types. Routh ED, Pullikuth AK, Jin G, Chifman J, Chou JW, D'Agostino RB Jr, Seino KI, Wada H, Print CG, Zhang W, Lu Y, Miller LD. Front Immunol. 2020 Feb 13;11:57. doi: 10.3389/fimmu.2020.00057. eCollection 2020. PubMed 32117236.
Backbone
  Vector backbone: pCR-Blunt II-TOPO
  Backbone manufacturer: Invitrogen (Life Technologies)
  Backbone size (bp): 7941
  Modifications to backbone: Inserted left and right ROSA26 homology arms, adenoviral splice acceptor, MCS, and DNA sequence encoding machinery facilitating constitutive gene expression (CMV enhancer/promoter), as well as PuroR resistance gene for stable selection.
  Vector type: Mouse Targeting, CRISPR
  Promoter: CMV enhancer/promoter
  Selectable markers: Puromycin
Growth in bacteria
  Bacterial resistance: Kanamycin, 50 μg/mL
  Growth temperature: 37°C
  Growth strain: DH5alpha
  Copy number: High Copy
Gene/Insert
  Cloning method: Gibson Cloning
  Sequencing primers: 5′ CGCAAATGGGCGGTAGGCGTG
Terms and licenses: Academic/Nonprofit Terms; Industry Terms: Not Available to Industry
Depositor comments: Note, there is not a Kozak sequence associated with the MCS. Therefore, it is necessary to include the Kozak sequence (CGGTGG) in the forward primer used to amplify your gene of interest prior to cloning into the plasmid.
How to cite: pR26-CMVconst was a gift from Lance Miller (Addgene plasmid # 127373 ; http://n2t.net/addgene:127373 ; RRID:Addgene_127373)
