[The description below was written by a language model from this plasmid's Addgene catalogue record and pLannotate feature annotations shown in this document.]
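Description:
pR26-CMVconst is an empty mouse-targeting donor plasmid built on the pCR-Blunt II-TOPO backbone. It is designed to place a constitutively expressed gene of interest into the murine ROSA26 safe harbor locus by CRISPR/Cas9-stimulated homologous recombination. It replicates in E. coli from a high-copy ColE1/pUC-type origin and is selected with kanamycin through the Tn5-derived NeoR/KanR gene. The backbone also carries a BleoR (Sh ble) cassette and the usual TOPO-vector remnants: lac promoter/operator elements, lacZα and ccdB fragments, and flanking T7 and SP6 promoters.

The targeting cassette is bracketed by left and right homology arms of roughly 0.8 kb each, taken from intron 1 of Rosa26. Just inside the left arm sit an adenovirus major late splice acceptor and an HSV TK polyadenylation signal. Together these would be expected to capture and terminate transcripts from the endogenous Rosa26 promoter, insulating the downstream units. The expression unit follows, consisting of the CMV enhancer and promoter (the promoter portion is annotated as a truncated CMV form), a short multiple cloning site and a synthetic poly(A) signal. Downstream of it, a separate human UbC promoter drives puromycin N-acetyltransferase with an SV40 poly(A) signal, allowing stable selection of integrants in mammalian cells.

The cloning site has no associated Kozak sequence, so one must be supplied with the insert, for example in the forward amplification primer. Inserts are introduced by Gibson assembly. The Cas9 and Rosa26-targeting guide RNA are not encoded on this plasmid and must be provided separately.
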