Features (pLannotate 1.2.2; 26 found; start..end, strand, type, name):
      1..794     +  misc_feature   Rosa26 left arm: left homology arm from intron 1 of the mouse Rosa26 gene (Soriano, 1999)
    813..916     +  misc_feature   Ad SA: adenovirus major late transcript splice acceptor (Friedrich and Soriano, 1991)
    931..979     +  polyA_signal   HSV TK poly(A) signal: herpes simplex virus thymidine kinase polyadenylation signal (Cole and Stacy, 1985)
   1004..1305    +  enhancer       CMV enhancer: human cytomegalovirus immediate early enhancer
   1372..1393    -  enhancer       CMV enhancer (fragment): human cytomegalovirus immediate early enhancer; contains an 18-bp deletion relative to the standard CMV enhancer
   1457..1508    +  promoter       CMVd2 promoter: truncated human cytomegalovirus (CMV) immediate early promoter that yields moderately reduced expression relative to the full-length promoter
   1513..1537    +  misc_feature   MCS (fragment): pUC18/19 multiple cloning site
   1609..1657    +  polyA_signal   poly(A) signal: synthetic polyadenylation signal
   1660..2865    +  promoter       UbC promoter: human ubiquitin C promoter
   2880..3479    +  CDS            PuroR (fragment): puromycin N-acetyltransferase; pac from Streptomyces; confers resistance to puromycin
   3480..3601    +  polyA_signal   SV40 poly(A) signal: SV40 polyadenylation signal
   3658..4468    +  misc_feature   Rosa26 right arm: right homology arm from intron 1 of the mouse Rosa26 gene (Soriano, 1999)
   4543..4561    -  promoter       T7 promoter: promoter for bacteriophage T7 RNA polymerase
   4564..4711    +  CDS            lacZα (fragment): LacZα fragment of β-galactosidase; lacZ fragment
   4721..5024    +  CDS            ccdB (fragment): CcdB, a bacterial toxin that poisons DNA gyrase; ccdB; Plasmids containing the ccdB gene cannot be propagated in standard E. coli strains.
   5072..5341    +  CDS            tnpA (fragment): TN5P_ECOLX - Also known as tnp. Experimental evidence at protein level: Swiss-Prot protein existence level 1. Mediates transposition of transposon Tn5 by a 'cut and paste' mechanism. First, the monomeric transposase binds the 19 bp inverted DNA repeats flanking the transposon. Then, dimerization of the DNA- bound transposase creates a synaptic DNA complex. After nicking of the first DNA strand, excision of the transposon proceeds through a series of intermediates. The transposase then mediates the insertion of the transposon at a new site by strand transfer. The activity of the wild- type tran
   5373..6167    +  CDS            NeoR/KanR: aminoglycoside phosphotransferase from Tn5; aph(3')-II (or nptII); confers resistance to neomycin, kanamycin, and G418 (Geneticin®)
   6188..6238    -  misc_feature   bom (fragment): basis of mobility region from pBR322
   6265..6353    +  promoter       AmpR promoter (fragment): bla
   6373..6747    +  CDS            BleoR: antibiotic-binding protein; Sh ble from Streptoalloteichus hindustanus; confers resistance to bleomycin, phleomycin, and Zeocin™
   6885..7473    +  rep_origin     ori: high-copy-number ColE1/pMB1/pBR322/pUC origin of replication
   7656..7748    +  CDS            lacI (fragment): lac repressor; lacI; The lac repressor binds to the lac operator to inhibit transcription in E. coli. This inhibition can be relieved by adding lactose or isopropyl-β-D-thiogalactopyranoside (IPTG).
   7761..7782    +  protein_bind   CAP binding site: CAP binding activates transcription in the presence of cAMP. E. coli catabolite activator protein
   7797..7827    +  promoter       lac promoter: promoter for the E. coli lac operon
   7835..7851    +  protein_bind   lac operator: The lac repressor binds to the lac operator to inhibit transcription in E. coli. This inhibition can be relieved by adding lactose or isopropyl-β-D-thiogalactopyranoside (IPTG). lac repressor encoded by lacI
   7893..7911    +  promoter       SP6 promoter: promoter for bacteriophage SP6 RNA polymerase
>Addgene plasmid #127373 | pR26-CMVconst | addgene full sequence | sequence record 248011 | Addgene NGS Result
CAGTTAACGGCAGCCGGAGTGCGCAGCCGCCGGCAGCCTCGCTCTGCCCACTGGGTGGGGCGGGAGGTAG
GTGGGGTGAGGCGAGCTGGACGTGCGGGCGCGGTCGGCCTCTGGCGGGGCGGGGGAGGGGAGGGAGGGTC
AGCGAAAGTAGCTCGCGCGCGAGCGGCCGCCCACCCTCCCCTTCCTCTGGGGGAGTCGTTTTACCCGCCG
CCGGCCGGGCCTCGTCGTCTGATTGGCTCTCGGGGCCCAGAAAACTGGCCCTTGCCATTGGCTCGTGTTC
GTGCAAGTTGAGTCCATCCGCCGGCCAGCGGGGGCGGCGAGGAGGCGCTCCCAGGTTCCGGCCCTCCCCT
CGGCCCCGCGCCGCAGAGTCTGGCCGCGCGCCCCTGCGCAACGTGGCAGGAAGCGCGCGCTGGGGGCGGG
GACGGGCAGTAGGGCTGAGCGGCTGCGGGGCGGGTGCAAGCACGTTTCCGACTTGAGTTGCCTCAAGAGG
GGCGTGCTGAGCCAGACCTCCATCGCGCACTCCGGGGAGTGGAGGGAAGGAGCGAGGGCTCAGTTGGGCT
GTTTTGGAGGCAGGAAGCACTTGCTCTCCCAAAGTCGCTCTGAGTTGTTATCAGTAAGGGAGCTGCAGTG
GAGTAGGCGGGGAGAAGGCCGCACCCTTCTCCGGAGGGGGGAGGGGAGTGTTGCAATACCTTTCTGGGAG
TTCTCTGCTGCCTCCTGGCTTCTGAGGACCGCCCTGGGCCTGGGAGAATCCCTTCCCCCTCTTCCCTCGT
GATCTGCAACTCCAGTCTTTCTAGAATCGATCTCGAGAACTGTAGGGCGCAGTAGTCCAGGGTTTCCTTG
ATGATGTCATACTTATCCTGTCCCTTTTTTTTCCACAGCTCGCGGTTGAGGACAAACTCTTCGCGGTCTT
TCCAGTGGTTAATTAGGGATCGGCAATAAAAAGACAGAATAAAACGCACGGGTGTTGGGTCGTTTGTTCA
TCGATGCCCTTTCGTCTTCATTCCGTTACATAACTTACGGTAAATGGCCCGCCTGGCTGACCGCCCAACG
ACCCCCGCCCATTGACGTCAATAATGACGTATGTTCCCATAGTAACGCCAATAGGGACTTTCCATTGACG
TCAATGGTGGAGTATTTACGGTAAACTGCCCACTTGGCAGTACATCAAGTGTATCATATGCCAAGTACGC
CCCCTATTGACGTCAATGACGGTAAATGGCCCGCCTGGCATTATGCCCAGTACATGACCTTATGGGACTT
TCCTACTTGGCAGTACATCTACTATTAGTCATCGCTATTACCATGGTGATGCGGTTTTGGCAGTACATCA
ATGGGCGTGGATAGCGGTTTGACTCACGGGGATTTCCAAGTCTCCACCCATTGACGTCAATGGGAGTTTG
TTTTGGCACCAAAATCAACGGGACTTTCCAAAATGTCGTAACAACTCCGCCCCATTGACGCAAATGGGCG
GTAGGCGTGTACGGTGGGAGGTCTATATAAGCAGAGCTTGGAGAATTCGAGCTCGGTACCCGGGGATGCT
AGCTCTAGGTTAATTAAGCCCGGGCCCTGCAGGTAGGATGAATTTAAATGTTTAAACACGCGTTAGGAAA
TAAAAGATCTTTATTTTCATTAGATCTGTGTGTTGGTTTTTTGTGTGGGCGCGCCGGGTTTTGGCGCCTC
CCGCGGGCGCCCCCCTCCTCACGGCGAGCGCTGCCACGTCAGACGAAGGGCGCAGCGAGCGTCCTGATCC
TTCCGCCCGGACGCTCAGGACAGCGGCCCGCTGCTCATAAGACTCGGCCTTAGAACCCCAGTATCAGCAG
AAGGACATTTTAGGACGGGACTTGGGTGACTCTAGGGCACTGGTTTTCTTTCCAGAGAGCGGAACAGGCG
AGGAAAAGTAGTCCCTTCTCGGCGATTCTGCGGAGGGATCTCCGTGGGGCGGTGAACGCCGATGATTATA
TAAGGACGCGCCGGGTGTGGCACAGCTAGTTCCGTCGCAGCCGGGATTTGGGTCGCGGTTCTTGTTTGTG
GATCGCTGTGATCGTCACTTGGTGAGTAGCGGGCTGCTGGGCTGGCCGGGGCTTTCGTGGCCGCCGGGCC
GCTCGGTGGGACGGAAGCGTGTGGAGAGACCGCCAAGGGCTGTAGTCTGGGTCCGCGAGCAAGGTTGCCC
TGAACTGGGGGTTGGGGGGAGCGCAGCAAAATGGCGGCTGTTCCCGAGTCTTGAATGGAAGACGCTTGTG
AGGCGGGCTGTGAGGTCGTTGAAACAAGGTGGGGGGCATGGTGGGCGGCAAGAACCCAAGGTCTTGAGGC
CTTCGCTAATGCGGGAAAGCTCTTATTCGGGTGAGATGGGCTGGGGCACCATCTGGGGACCCTGACGTGA
AGTTTGTCACTGACTGGAGAACTCGGTTTGTCGTCTGTTGCGGGGGCGGCAGTTATGGCGGTGCCGTTGG
GCAGTGCACCCGTACCTTTGGGAGCGCGCGCCCTCGTCGTGTCGTGACGTCACCCGTTCTGTTGGCTTAT
AATGCAGGGTGGGGCCACCTGCCGGTAGGTGTGCGGTAGGCTTTTCTCCGTCGCAGGACGCAGGGTTCGG
GCCTAGGGTAGGCTCTCCTGAATCGACAGGCGCCGGACCTCTGGTGAGGGGAGGGATAAGTGAGGCGTCA
GTTTCTTTGGTCGGTTTTATGTACCTATCTTCTTAAGTAGCTGAAGCTCCGGTTTTGAACTATGCGCTCG
GGGTTGGCGAGTGTGTTTTGTGAAGTTTTTTAGGCACCTTTTGAAATGTAATCATTTGGGTCAATATGTA
ATTTTCAGTGTTAGACTAGTAAATTGTCCGCTAAATTCTGGCCGTTTTTGGCTTTTTTGTTAGACCAAGT
TTGGCCACCATGACCGAGTACAAGCCCACGGTGCGCCTCGCCACCCGCGACGACGTCCCCAGGGCCGTAC
GCACCCTCGCCGCCGCGTTCGCCGACTACCCCGCCACGCGCCACACCGTCGATCCGGACCGCCACATCGA
GCGGGTCACCGAGCTGCAAGAACTCTTCCTCACGCGCGTCGGGCTCGACATCGGCAAGGTGTGGGTCGCG
GACGACGGCGCCGCGGTGGCGGTCTGGACCACGCCGGAGAGCGTCGAAGCGGGGGCGGTGTTCGCCGAGA
TCGGCCCGCGCATGGCCGAGTTGAGCGGTTCCCGGCTGGCCGCGCAGCAACAGATGGAAGGCCTCCTGGC
GCCGCACCGGCCCAAGGAGCCCGCGTGGTTCCTGGCCACCGTCGGCGTCTCGCCCGACCACCAGGGCAAG
GGTCTGGGCAGCGCCGTCGTGCTCCCCGGAGTGGAGTCGGCCGAGCGCGCCGGGGTGCCCGCCTTCCTGG
AGACCTCCGCGCCCCGCAACCTCCCCTTCTACGAGCGGCTCGGCTTCACCGTCACCGCCGACGTCGAGGT
GCCCGAAGGACCGCGCACCTGGTGCATGACCCGCAAGCCCGGTGCCTGAAACTTGTTTATTGCAGCTTAT
AATGGTTACAAATAAAGCAATAGCATCACAAATTTCACAAATAAAGCATTTTTTTCACTGCATTCTAGTT
GTGGTTTGTCCAAACTCATCAATGTATCTTAGGGTACCGAGCTCGGATCCACTAGTAACGGCCGCCAGTG
TGCTGGAATTCGCCCTTAGATGGGCGGGAGTCTTCTGGGCAGGCTTAAAGGCTAACCTGGTGTGTGGGCG
TTGTCCTGCAGGGGAATTGAACAGGTGTAAAATTGGAGGGACAAGACTTCCCACAGATTTTCGGTTTTGT
CGGGAAGTTTTTTAATAGGGGCAAATAAGGAAAATGGGAGGATAGGTAGTCATCTGGGGTTTTATGCAGC
AAAACTACAGGTTATTATTGCTTGTGATCCGCCTCGGAGTATTTTCCATCGAGGTAGATTAAAGACATGC
TCACCCGAGTTTTATACTCTCCTGCTTGAGATCCTTACTACAGTATGAAATTACAGTGTCGCGAGTTAGA
CTATGTAAGCAGAATTTTAATCATTTTTAAAGAGCCCAGTACTTCATATCCATTTCTCCCGCTCCTTCTG
CAGCCTTATCAAAAGGTATTTTAGAACACTCATTTTAGCCCCATTTTCATTTATTATACTGGCTTATCCA
ACCCCTAGACAGAGCATTGGCATTTTCCCTTTCCTGATCTTAGAAGTCTGATGACTCATGAAACCAGACA
GATTAGTTACATACACCACAAATCGAGGCTGTAGCTGGGGCCTCAACACTGCAGTTCTTTTATAACTCCT
TAGTACACTTTTTGTTGATCCTTTGCCTTGATCCTTAATTTTCAGTGTCTATCACCTCTCCCGTCAGGTG
GTGTTCCACATTTGGGCCTATTCTCAGTCCAGGGAGTTTTACAACAATAGATGTATTGAGAATCCAACCT
AAAGCTTAACTTTCCACTCCCATGAATGCCTCTCTCCTTTTTCTCCATTTATAAACTGAAGGGCGAATTC
TGCAGATATCCATCACACTGGCGGCCGCTCGATCGAGCATGCATCTAGAGGGCCCAATTCGCCCTATAGT
GAGTCGTATTACAATTCACTGGCCGTCGTTTTACAACGTCGTGACTGGGAAAACCCTGGCGTTACCCAAC
TTAATCGCCTTGCAGCACATCCCCCTTTCGCCAGCTGGCGTAATAGCGAAGAGGCCCGCACCGATCGCCC
TTCCCAACAGTTGCGCAGCCTATACGTACGGCAGTTTAAGGTTTACACCTATAAAAGAGAGAGCCGTTAT
CGTCTGTTTGTGGATGTACAGAGTGATATTATTGACACGCCGGGGCGACGGATGGTGATCCCCCTGGCCA
GTGCACGTCTGCTGTCAGATAAAGTCTCCCGTGAACTTTACCCGGTGGTGCATATCGGGGATGAAAGCTG
GCGCATGATGACCACCGATATGGCCAGTGTGCCGGTCTCCGTTATCGGGGAAGAAGTGGCTGATCTCAGC
CACCGCGAAAATGACATCAAAAACGCCATTAACCTGATGTTCTGGGGAATATAAATGTCAGGCATGAGAT
TATCAAAAAGGATCTTCACCTAGATCCTTTTCACGTAGAAAGCCAGTCCGCAGAAACGGTGCTGACCCCG
GATGAATGTCAGCTACTGGGCTATCTGGACAAGGGAAAACGCAAGCGCAAAGAGAAAGCAGGTAGCTTGC
AGTGGGCTTACATGGCGATAGCTAGACTGGGCGGTTTTATGGACAGCAAGCGAACCGGAATTGCCAGCTG
GGGCGCCCTCTGGTAAGGTTGGGAAGCCCTGCAAAGTAAACTGGATGGCTTTCTTGCCGCCAAGGATCTG
ATGGCGCAGGGGATCAAGCTCTGATCAAGAGACAGGATGAGGATCGTTTCGCATGATTGAACAAGATGGA
TTGCACGCAGGTTCTCCGGCCGCTTGGGTGGAGAGGCTATTCGGCTATGACTGGGCACAACAGACAATCG
GCTGCTCTGATGCCGCCGTGTTCCGGCTGTCAGCGCAGGGGCGCCCGGTTCTTTTTGTCAAGACCGACCT
GTCCGGTGCCCTGAATGAACTGCAAGACGAGGCAGCGCGGCTATCGTGGCTGGCCACGACGGGCGTTCCT
TGCGCAGCTGTGCTCGACGTTGTCACTGAAGCGGGAAGGGACTGGCTGCTATTGGGCGAAGTGCCGGGGC
AGGATCTCCTGTCATCTCACCTTGCTCCTGCCGAGAAAGTATCCATCATGGCTGATGCAATGCGGCGGCT
GCATACGCTTGATCCGGCTACCTGCCCATTCGACCACCAAGCGAAACATCGCATCGAGCGAGCACGTACT
CGGATGGAAGCCGGTCTTGTCGATCAGGATGATCTGGACGAAGAGCATCAGGGGCTCGCGCCAGCCGAAC
TGTTCGCCAGGCTCAAGGCGAGCATGCCCGACGGCGAGGATCTCGTCGTGACCCATGGCGATGCCTGCTT
GCCGAATATCATGGTGGAAAATGGCCGCTTTTCTGGATTCATCGACTGTGGCCGGCTGGGTGTGGCGGAC
CGCTATCAGGACATAGCGTTGGCTACCCGTGATATTGCTGAAGAGCTTGGCGGCGAATGGGCTGACCGCT
TCCTCGTGCTTTACGGTATCGCCGCTCCCGATTCGCAGCGCATCGCCTTCTATCGCCTTCTTGACGAGTT
CTTCTGAATTATTAACGCTTACAATTTCCTGATGCGGTATTTTCTCCTTACGCATCTGTGCGGTATTTCA
CACCGCATCAGGTGGCACTTTTCGGGGAAATGTGCGCGGAACCCCTATTTGTTTATTTTTCTAAATACAT
TCAAATATGTATCCGCTCATGAGACAATAACCCTGATAAATGCTTCAATAATAGCACGTGAGGAGGGCCA
CCATGGCCAAGTTGACCAGTGCCGTTCCGGTGCTCACCGCGCGCGACGTCGCCGGAGCGGTCGAGTTCTG
GACCGACCGGCTCGGGTTCTCCCGGGACTTCGTGGAGGACGACTTCGCCGGTGTGGTCCGGGACGACGTG
ACCCTGTTCATCAGCGCGGTCCAGGACCAGGTGGTGCCGGACAACACCCTGGCCTGGGTGTGGGTGCGCG
GCCTGGACGAGCTGTACGCCGAGTGGTCGGAGGTCGTGTCCACGAACTTCCGGGACGCCTCCGGGCCGGC
CATGACCGAGATCGGCGAGCAGCCGTGGGGGCGGGAGTTCGCCCTGCGCGACCCGGCCGGCAACTGCGTG
CACTTCGTGGCCGAGGAGCAGGACTGACACGTGCTAAAACTTCATTTTTAATTTAAAAGGATCTAGGTGA
AGATCCTTTTTGATAATCTCATGACCAAAATCCCTTAACGTGAGTTTTCGTTCCACTGAGCGTCAGACCC
CGTAGAAAAGATCAAAGGATCTTCTTGAGATCCTTTTTTTCTGCGCGTAATCTGCTGCTTGCAAACAAAA
AAACCACCGCTACCAGCGGTGGTTTGTTTGCCGGATCAAGAGCTACCAACTCTTTTTCCGAAGGTAACTG
GCTTCAGCAGAGCGCAGATACCAAATACTGTTCTTCTAGTGTAGCCGTAGTTAGGCCACCACTTCAAGAA
CTCTGTAGCACCGCCTACATACCTCGCTCTGCTAATCCTGTTACCAGTGGCTGCTGCCAGTGGCGATAAG
TCGTGTCTTACCGGGTTGGACTCAAGACGATAGTTACCGGATAAGGCGCAGCGGTCGGGCTGAACGGGGG
GTTCGTGCACACAGCCCAGCTTGGAGCGAACGACCTACACCGAACTGAGATACCTACAGCGTGAGCTATG
AGAAAGCGCCACGCTTCCCGAAGGGAGAAAGGCGGACAGGTATCCGGTAAGCGGCAGGGTCGGAACAGGA
GAGCGCACGAGGGAGCTTCCAGGGGGAAACGCCTGGTATCTTTATAGTCCTGTCGGGTTTCGCCACCTCT
GACTTGAGCGTCGATTTTTGTGATGCTCGTCAGGGGGGCGGAGCCTATGGAAAAACGCCAGCAACGCGGC
CTTTTTACGGTTCCTGGCCTTTTGCTGGCCTTTTGCTCACATGTTCTTTCCTGCGTTATCCCCTGATTCT
GTGGATAACCGTATTACCGCCTTTGAGTGAGCTGATACCGCTCGCCGCAGCCGAACGACCGAGCGCAGCG
AGTCAGTGAGCGAGGAAGCGGAAGAGCGCCCAATACGCAAACCGCCTCTCCCCGCGCGTTGGCCGATTCA
TTAATGCAGCTGGCACGACAGGTTTCCCGACTGGAAAGCGGGCAGTGAGCGCAACGCAATTAATGTGAGT
TAGCTCACTCATTAGGCACCCCAGGCTTTACACTTTATGCTTCCGGCTCGTATGTTGTGTGGAATTGTGA
GCGGATAACAATTTCACACAGGAAACAGCTATGACCATGATTACGCCAAGCTATTTAGGTGACACTATAG
AATACTCAAGCTATGCATCAAGCTTGGTAC
